Addgene plasmid #174571: HA-SOCS1
Purpose: Human HA-tagged SOCS1 expression (N-term. tag) (CMV prom.)
Depositing lab: Mathew Garnett. Depositing organization: Wellcome Sanger Institute. Publication: Base editing screens map mutations affecting interferon-gamma signaling in cancer. Coelho MA, Cooper S, Strauss ME, Karakoc E, Bhosle S, Goncalves E, Picco G, Burgold T, Cattaneo CM, Veninga V, Consonni S, Dincer C, Vieira SF, Gibson F, Barthorpe S, Hardy C, Rein J, Thomas M, Marioni J, Voest EE, Bassett A, Garnett MJ. Cancer Cell. 2023 Feb 13;41(2):288-303.e6. doi: 10.1016/j.ccell.2022.12.009. Epub 2023 Jan 19. PubMed 36669486.
Backbone
  Vector backbone: Addgene Plasmid #48140
  Vector type: Mammalian Expression
Growth in bacteria
  Bacterial resistance: Ampicillin, 100 μg/mL
  Growth temperature: 37°C
  Growth strain: DH5alpha
  Copy number: Unknown
Gene/Insert
  Gene/Insert name: HA-SOCS1
  Species: H. sapiens (human)
  Promoter: CMV
  Cloning method: Gibson Cloning
  Sequencing primers: 5′ gtttaagggatggttggttggtgg
Terms and licenses: Academic/Nonprofit Terms; Industry Terms: Not Available to Industry
Depositor comments: Please visit https://doi.org/10.1101/2022.03.29.486051 for bioRxiv preprint.
How to cite: HA-SOCS1 was a gift from Mathew Garnett (Addgene plasmid # 174571 ; http://n2t.net/addgene:174571 ; RRID:Addgene_174571)
