[The description below was written by a language model from this plasmid's Addgene catalogue record and pLannotate feature annotations shown in this document.]
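Description:
HA-SOCS1 is a mammalian expression plasmid of about 4.9 kb for producing human SOCS1 carrying an N-terminal HA epitope tag. It was built by Gibson cloning into a backbone taken from another deposited plasmid. The leftover features suggest that this parent was a Cas9/guide RNA vector: a human U6 promoter followed by an S. pyogenes gRNA scaffold (plus a duplicated scaffold fragment) sits upstream of the expression cassette, and no Cas9 coding sequence is annotated. A single AAV2 inverted terminal repeat also remains downstream of the cassette; with only one ITR annotated, the plasmid should not be regarded as an AAV packaging vector. Propagation in E. coli relies on a high-copy ColE1/pUC-type origin with ampicillin selection through β-lactamase, and an f1 phage origin is also present.

The catalogue entry lists the promoter as CMV. The feature table is more specific, showing a hybrid arrangement of the CMV immediate-early enhancer, a chicken β-actin promoter and a hybrid CBA/MVM intron, which together drive strong constitutive Pol II transcription in mammalian cells. This is followed by the SOCS1 open reading frame and a bovine growth hormone polyadenylation signal. The HA tag is not annotated separately, but the short gap between the intron and the start of the annotated SOCS1 sequence could hold it.

SOCS1 is a negative feedback regulator of JAK/STAT cytokine signalling, including the interferon-gamma response, acting through binding to JAKs and IFNGR1. The plasmid comes from a study using base editing screens to map mutations affecting interferon-gamma signalling in cancer. It is suited to transient overexpression of SOCS1, with detection or pulldown through the HA epitope.
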