Features (pLannotate 1.2.2; 16 found; start..end, strand, type, name):
     32..272     +  promoter       U6 promoter: RNA polymerase III promoter for human U6 snRNA
    299..374     +  misc_RNA       gRNA scaffold: guide RNA scaffold for the Streptococcus pyogenes CRISPR/Cas9 system
    381..424     +  misc_RNA       gRNA scaffold (fragment): guide RNA scaffold for the Streptococcus pyogenes CRISPR/Cas9 system
    471..756     +  enhancer       CMV enhancer: human cytomegalovirus immediate early enhancer; contains an 18-bp deletion relative to the standard CMV enhancer
    758..1006    +  promoter       chicken β-actin promoter: contains a 21-bp deletion relative to the standard chicken β-actin promoter
   1007..1234    +  intron         hybrid intron: hybrid between chicken β-actin (CBA) and minute virus of mice (MMV) introns (Gray et al., 2011)
   1294..1923    +  CDS            SOCS1: SOCS1_HUMAN - Also known as SSI1, TIP3. Experimental evidence at protein level: Swiss-Prot protein existence level 1. SOCS family proteins form part of a classical negative feedback system that regulates cytokine signal transduction. SOCS1 is involved in negative regulation of cytokines that signal through the JAK/STAT pathway. Through binding to JAKs and IFNGR1, inhibits their kinase activity. In vitro, also suppresses Tec protein-tyrosine activity. Appears to be a major regulator of signaling by interleukin 6 (IL6) and leukemia inhibitory factor (LIF). Regulates interferon-gamma mediated sen
   1960..2071    +  polyA_signal   bGH poly(A) signal: bovine growth hormone polyadenylation signal
   2176..2316    +  repeat_region  AAV2 ITR: inverted terminal repeat of adeno-associated virus serotype 2 inverted
   2321..2372    -  misc_feature   bom (fragment): basis of mobility region from pBR322
   2391..2846    +  rep_origin     f1 ori (sequence partly withheld): f1 bacteriophage origin of replication; arrow indicates direction of (+) strand synthesis
   2847..2896    -  misc_feature   bom (fragment): basis of mobility region from pBR322
   2998..3033    -  CDS            rop (fragment): Rop protein, which maintains plasmids at low copy number; rop
   3128..3232    +  promoter       AmpR promoter: bla
   3233..4093    +  CDS            AmpR: β-lactamase; bla; confers resistance to ampicillin, carbenicillin, and related antibiotics
   4264..4852    +  rep_origin     ori: high-copy-number ColE1/pMB1/pBR322/pUC origin of replication
>Addgene plasmid #174571 | HA-SOCS1 | addgene full sequence | sequence record 349456 | Addgene NGS Result
CTGGCCTTTTGCTGGCCTTTTGCTCACATGTGAGGGCCTATTTCCCATGATTCCTTCATATTTGCATATA
CGATACAAGGCTGTTAGAGAGATAATTGGAATTAATTTGACTGTAAACACAAAGATATTAGTACAAAATA
CGTGACGTAGAAAGTAATAATTTCTTGGGTAGTTTGCAGTTTTAAAATTATGTTTTAAAATGGACTATCA
TATGCTTACCGTAACTTGAAAGTATTTCGATTTCTTGGCTTTATATATCTTGTGGAAAGGACGAAACACC
GGGTCTTCGAGAAGACCTGTTTTAGAGCTAGAAATAGCAAGTTAAAATAAGGCTAGTCCGTTATCAACTT
GAAAAAGTGGCACCGAGTCGGTGCTTTTTTGTTTTAGAGCTAGAAATAGCAAGTTAAAATAAGGCTAGTC
CGTTTTTAGCGCGTGCGCCAATTCTGCAGACAAATGGCTCTAGAGGTACCCGTTACATAACTTACGGTAA
ATGGCCCGCCTGGCTGACCGCCCAACGACCCCCGCCCATTGACGTCAATAGTAACGCCAATAGGGACTTT
CCATTGACGTCAATGGGTGGAGTATTTACGGTAAACTGCCCACTTGGCAGTACATCAAGTGTATCATATG
CCAAGTACGCCCCCTATTGACGTCAATGACGGTAAATGGCCCGCCTGGCATTGTGCCCAGTACATGACCT
TATGGGACTTTCCTACTTGGCAGTACATCTACGTATTAGTCATCGCTATTACCATGGTCGAGGTGAGCCC
CACGTTCTGCTTCACTCTCCCCATCTCCCCCCCCTCCCCACCCCCAATTTTGTATTTATTTATTTTTTAA
TTATTTTGTGCAGCGATGGGGGCGGGGGGGGGGGGGGGGGGGGCGGGGCGGGGCGAGGCGGAGAGGTGCG
GCGGCAGCCAATCAGAGCGGCGCGCTCCGAAAGTTTCCTTTTATGGCGAGGCGGCGGCGGCGGCGGCCCT
ATAAAAAGCGAAGCGCGCGGCGGGCGGGAGTCGCTGCGCGCTGCCTTCGCCCCGTGCCCCGCTCCGCCGC
CGCCTCGCGCCGCCCGCCCCGGCTCTGACTGACCGCGTTACTCCCACAGGTGAGCGGGCGGGACGGCCCT
TCTCCTCCGGGCTGTAATTAGCTGAGCAAGAGGTAAGGGTTTAAGGGATGGTTGGTTGGTGGGGTATTAA
TGTTTAATTACCTGGAGCACCTGCCTGAAATCACTTTTTTTCAGGTTGGACCGGTGCCACCATGTACCCG
TACGACGTTCCGGACTACGCTTCTGGTGGTTCTGTAGCACACAACCAGGTGGCAGCCGACAATGCAGTCT
CCACAGCAGCAGAGCCTAGAAGGCGCCCGGAACCGTCATCTTCTAGTAGTTCATCACCAGCTGCGCCTGC
CAGACCCCGACCTTGTCCTGCTGTTCCTGCCCCGGCGCCTGGGGATACACACTTCCGCACATTCCGTTCG
CACGCCGATTACAGGCGCATCACGAGGGCAAGCGCGCTGCTCGATGCCTGCGGCTTCTACTGGGGACCCC
TGTCTGTCCATGGGGCGCACGAGCGGCTGCGCGCCGAGCCCGTGGGCACCTTCCTGGTGCGCGACAGCCG
CCAGCGGAACTGCTTTTTCGCCCTTAGCGTGAAGATGGCCTCGGGACCCACGAGCATCCGCGTGCACTTT
CAGGCCGGCCGCTTTCACCTGGATGGCAGCCGCGAGAGCTTCGACTGCCTCTTCGAGCTGCTGGAGCACT
ACGTGGCTGCTCCCCGAAGAATGCTTGGTGCTCCGCTGCGGCAGCGAAGGGTCCGGCCCCTGCAGGAACT
GTGTCGACAGCGGATTGTGGCCACCGTGGGCCGCGAGAACCTGGCTCGCATCCCCCTCAACCCCGTCCTC
CGCGACTACCTGAGCTCCTTCCCCTTCCAGATTTGAGAATTCTAACTAGAGCTCGCTGATCAGCCTCGAC
TGTGCCTTCTAGTTGCCAGCCATCTGTTGTTTGCCCCTCCCCCGTGCCTTCCTTGACCCTGGAAGGTGCC
ACTCCCACTGTCCTTTCCTAATAAAATGAGGAAATTGCATCGCATTGTCTGAGTAGGTGTCATTCTATTC
TGGGGGGTGGGGTGGGGCAGGACAGCAAGGGGGAGGATTGGGAAGAGAATAGCAGGCATGCTGGGGAGCG
GCCGCAGGAACCCCTAGTGATGGAGTTGGCCACTCCCTCTCTGCGCGCTCGCTCGCTCACTGAGGCCGGG
CGACCAAAGGTCGCCCGACGCCCGGGCTTTGCCCGGGCGGCCTCAGTGAGCGAGCGAGCGCGCAGCTGCC
TGCAGGGGCGCCTGATGCGGTATTTTCTCCTTACGCATCTGTGCGGTATTTCACACCGCATA
[95 nt withheld, positions 2373-2467]
T
[46 nt withheld, positions 2469-2514]
C
[141 nt withheld, positions 2516-2656]
CCTTTGACGTTGGAGTCCACGTTCTTT
[37 nt withheld, positions 2684-2720]
ACTCTATCTCGGGCTATTCTTTTGATTTATAAGGGATTTTGCCGATTTCGGTCTATTGGTTAAAAAATGA
GCTGATTTAACAAAAATTTAACGCGAATTTTAACAAAATATTAACGTTTACAATTTTATGGTGCACTCTC
AGTACAATCTGCTCTGATGCCGCATAGTTAAGCCAGCCCCGACACCCGCCAACACCCGCTGACGCGCCCT
GACGGGCTTGTCTGCTCCCGGCATCCGCTTACAGACAAGCTGTGACCGTCTCCGGGAGCTGCATGTGTCA
GAGGTTTTCACCGTCATCACCGAAACGCGCGAGACGAAAGGGCCTCGTGATACGCCTATTTTTATAGGTT
AATGTCATGATAATAATGGTTTCTTAGACGTCAGGTGGCACTTTTCGGGGAAATGTGCGCGGAACCCCTA
TTTGTTTATTTTTCTAAATACATTCAAATATGTATCCGCTCATGAGACAATAACCCTGATAAATGCTTCA
ATAATATTGAAAAAGGAAGAGTATGAGTATTCAACATTTCCGTGTCGCCCTTATTCCCTTTTTTGCGGCA
TTTTGCCTTCCTGTTTTTGCTCACCCAGAAACGCTGGTGAAAGTAAAAGATGCTGAAGATCAGTTGGGTG
CACGAGTGGGTTACATCGAACTGGATCTCAACAGCGGTAAGATCCTTGAGAGTTTTCGCCCCGAAGAACG
TTTTCCAATGATGAGCACTTTTAAAGTTCTGCTATGTGGCGCGGTATTATCCCGTATTGACGCCGGGCAA
GAGCAACTCGGTCGCCGCATACACTATTCTCAGAATGACTTGGTTGAGTACTCACCAGTCACAGAAAAGC
ATCTTACGGATGGCATGACAGTAAGAGAATTATGCAGTGCTGCCATAACCATGAGTGATAACACTGCGGC
CAACTTACTTCTGACAACGATCGGAGGACCGAAGGAGCTAACCGCTTTTTTGCACAACATGGGGGATCAT
GTAACTCGCCTTGATCGTTGGGAACCGGAGCTGAATGAAGCCATACCAAACGACGAGCGTGACACCACGA
TGCCTGTAGCAATGGCAACAACGTTGCGCAAACTATTAACTGGCGAACTACTTACTCTAGCTTCCCGGCA
ACAATTAATAGACTGGATGGAGGCGGATAAAGTTGCAGGACCACTTCTGCGCTCGGCCCTTCCGGCTGGC
TGGTTTATTGCTGATAAATCTGGAGCCGGTGAGCGTGGAAGCCGCGGTATCATTGCAGCACTGGGGCCAG
ATGGTAAGCCCTCCCGTATCGTAGTTATCTACACGACGGGGAGTCAGGCAACTATGGATGAACGAAATAG
ACAGATCGCTGAGATAGGTGCCTCACTGATTAAGCATTGGTAACTGTCAGACCAAGTTTACTCATATATA
CTTTAGATTGATTTAAAACTTCATTTTTAATTTAAAAGGATCTAGGTGAAGATCCTTTTTGATAATCTCA
TGACCAAAATCCCTTAACGTGAGTTTTCGTTCCACTGAGCGTCAGACCCCGTAGAAAAGATCAAAGGATC
TTCTTGAGATCCTTTTTTTCTGCGCGTAATCTGCTGCTTGCAAACAAAAAAACCACCGCTACCAGCGGTG
GTTTGTTTGCCGGATCAAGAGCTACCAACTCTTTTTCCGAAGGTAACTGGCTTCAGCAGAGCGCAGATAC
CAAATACTGTTCTTCTAGTGTAGCCGTAGTTAGGCCACCACTTCAAGAACTCTGTAGCACCGCCTACATA
CCTCGCTCTGCTAATCCTGTTACCAGTGGCTGCTGCCAGTGGCGATAAGTCGTGTCTTACCGGGTTGGAC
TCAAGACGATAGTTACCGGATAAGGCGCAGCGGTCGGGCTGAACGGGGGGTTCGTGCACACAGCCCAGCT
TGGAGCGAACGACCTACACCGAACTGAGATACCTACAGCGTGAGCTATGAGAAAGCGCCACGCTTCCCGA
AGGGAGAAAGGCGGACAGGTATCCGGTAAGCGGCAGGGTCGGAACAGGAGAGCGCACGAGGGAGCTTCCA
GGGGGAAACGCCTGGTATCTTTATAGTCCTGTCGGGTTTCGCCACCTCTGACTTGAGCGTCGATTTTTGT
GATGCTCGTCAGGGGGGCGGAGCCTATGGAAAAACGCCAGCAACGCGGCCTTTTTACGGTTC
